Addgene plasmid #221270: pMSCV-FKBP-GMIP(pLxIS)
Purpose: Expression of GMIP pLxIS (1-84) in mammalian cells by retroviral transduction
Depositing lab: Jonathan Kagan. Depositing organization: Boston Children's Hospital. Publication: pLxIS-containing domains are biochemically flexible regulators of interferons and metabolism. Landau LM, Chaudhary N, Tien YC, Rogozinska M, Joshi S, Yao C, Crowley J, Hullahalli K, Campbell IW, Waldor MK, Haigis M, Kagan JC. Mol Cell. 2024 Jul 11;84(13):2436-2454.e10. doi: 10.1016/j.molcel.2024.05.030. Epub 2024 Jun 25. PubMed 38925114.
Backbone
  Vector backbone: pMSCV-IRES-GFP
  Vector type: Retroviral
Growth in bacteria
  Bacterial resistance: Ampicillin, 100 μg/mL
  Growth temperature: 37°C
  Growth strain: NEB Stable
  Copy number: High Copy
Gene/Insert
  Gene/Insert name: GMIP pLxIS (1-84)
  Species: M. musculus (mouse)
  Entrez Gene: Gmip (a.k.a. 5031419I10Rik)
  Tag / fusion protein: 3xFLAG-4xFKBP (N terminal on insert)
  Cloning method: Restriction Enzyme; 5′ cloning site BglII (not destroyed); 3′ cloning site NotI (not destroyed)
Terms and licenses: Academic/Nonprofit Terms; Industry Terms: Not Available to Industry
How to cite: pMSCV-FKBP-GMIP(pLxIS) was a gift from Jonathan Kagan (Addgene plasmid # 221270 ; http://n2t.net/addgene:221270 ; RRID:Addgene_221270)
