[The description below was written by a language model from this plasmid's Addgene catalogue record and pLannotate feature annotations shown in this document.]
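Description:
pMSCV-FKBP-GMIP(pLxIS) is a gammaretroviral expression plasmid of about 8.1 kb built on the pMSCV-IRES-GFP backbone. It is intended for delivering a tagged fragment of mouse GMIP into mammalian cells by retroviral transduction. In bacteria it replicates from a high-copy ColE1/pUC-type origin and is selected with ampicillin through the β-lactamase gene. The backbone also carries small remnants of lac, rop, bom, lacZα and tetracycline-resistance sequences that have no evident functional role.

The transferable unit is flanked by 5′ and 3′ long terminal repeats from murine embryonic stem cell virus. It includes the MESV Ψ packaging signal and a truncated gag segment lacking its start codon, which together support encapsidation of the genomic RNA when viral proteins are supplied in trans by packaging cells. No separate internal promoter is annotated, so transcription of the cassette is presumably driven by the 5′ LTR. The insert, cloned between BglII and NotI, encodes residues 1–84 of mouse GMIP, the region containing its pLxIS motif, fused at the N terminus to a 3xFLAG epitope and four tandem FKBP domains. The automated annotation detects only part of the FLAG tag and two FKBP-like repeats, one assigned to a fungal homologue, which most likely reflects difficulty annotating the repeated array rather than different content.

Tandem FKBP modules are commonly used to induce oligomerisation of a fused domain with a chemical dimeriser, although the record does not state this explicitly. Downstream, an EMCV IRES drives EGFP from the same transcript, marking transduced cells. The associated study concerns pLxIS-containing domains as regulators of interferon responses and metabolism.
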