Features (pLannotate 1.2.2; 23 found; start..end, strand, type, name):
     25..539     +  LTR            3' LTR: 3' long terminal repeat from murine embryonic stem cell virus
    701..717     -  protein_bind   lac operator: The lac repressor binds to the lac operator to inhibit transcription in E. coli. This inhibition can be relieved by adding lactose or isopropyl-β-D-thiogalactopyranoside (IPTG). lac repressor encoded by lacI
    725..755     -  promoter       lac promoter: promoter for the E. coli lac operon
    770..791     -  protein_bind   CAP binding site: CAP binding activates transcription in the presence of cAMP. E. coli catabolite activator protein
    804..896     -  CDS            lacI (fragment): lac repressor; lacI; The lac repressor binds to the lac operator to inhibit transcription in E. coli. This inhibition can be relieved by adding lactose or isopropyl-β-D-thiogalactopyranoside (IPTG).
   1079..1667    -  rep_origin     ori: high-copy-number ColE1/pMB1/pBR322/pUC origin of replication
   1838..2698    -  CDS            AmpR: β-lactamase; bla; confers resistance to ampicillin, carbenicillin, and related antibiotics
   2699..2803    -  promoter       AmpR promoter: bla
   2898..2933    +  CDS            rop (fragment): Rop protein, which maintains plasmids at low copy number; rop
   3035..3134    +  misc_feature   bom (fragment): basis of mobility region from pBR322
   3140..3289    -  CDS            lacZα (fragment): LacZα fragment of β-galactosidase; lacZ fragment
   3289..3490    -  CDS            TcR (fragment): tetracycline efflux protein; tet; confers resistance to tetracycline
   3491..3589    +  CDS            env (fragment): murine leukemia virus gPr80 envelope polyprotein precursor; env; proteolytically cleaved into gp70SU and p15TM subunits
   3631..4147    +  LTR            5' LTR: 5' long terminal repeat from murine embryonic stem cell virus
   4211..4552    +  misc_feature   MESV Ψ: packaging signal of murine embryonic stem cell virus
   4619..5035    +  CDS            gag (truncated): truncated Moloney murine leukemia virus (MMLV) gag gene lacking the start codon
   5102..5122    +  CDS            FLAG (fragment): FLAG® epitope tag, followed by an enterokinase cleavage site
   5825..6109    +  CDS            FPR2 (fragment): FKBP2_CRYNB - Protein inferred from homology: Swiss-Prot protein existence level 3. PPIases accelerate the folding of proteins. It catalyzes the cis-trans isomerization of proline imidic peptide bonds in oligopeptides (By similarity). From Cryptococcus neoformans var. neoformans serotype D (strain B-3501A) (Filobasidiella neoformans).
   6104..6424    +  CDS            FKBP1A: FKB1A_HUMAN - Also known as FKBP1, FKBP12. Experimental evidence at protein level: Swiss-Prot protein existence level 1. Keeps in an inactive conformation TGFBR1, the TGF-beta type I serine/threonine kinase receptor, preventing TGF-beta receptor activation in absence of ligand. Recruits SMAD7 to ACVR1B which prevents the association of SMAD2 and SMAD3 with the activin receptor complex, thereby blocking the activin signal. May modulate the RYR1 calcium channel activity. PPIases accelerate the folding of proteins. It catalyzes the cis-trans isomerization of proline imidic peptide bonds in oligop
   6443..6694    +  CDS            Gmip (fragment): GMIP_MOUSE - Experimental evidence at protein level: Swiss-Prot protein existence level 1. Stimulates, in vitro and in vivo, the GTPase activity of RhoA. From Mus musculus (Mouse).
   6717..6750    -  misc_feature   MCS (fragment): pBluescript multiple cloning site
   6852..7314    +  misc_feature   IRES: internal ribosome entry site (IRES) of the encephalomyocarditis virus (EMCV)
   7328..8047    +  CDS            EGFP: the original enhanced GFP (Yang et al., 1996) mammalian codon-optimized
>Addgene plasmid #221270 | pMSCV-FKBP-GMIP(pLxIS) | addgene full sequence | sequence record 446830 | Addgene NGS Result
TTTAGTCTCCAGAAAAAGGGGGGAATGAAAGACCCCACCTGTAGGTTTGGCAAGCTAGCTTAAGTAACGC
CATTTTGCAAGGCATGGAAAATACATAACTGAGAATAGAGAAGTTCAGATCAAGGTTAGGAACAGAGAGA
CAGCAGAATATGGGCCAAACAGGATATCTGTGGTAAGCAGTTCCTGCCCCGGCTCAGGGCCAAGAACAGA
TGGTCCCCAGATGCGGTCCCGCCCTCAGCAGTTTCTAGAGAACCATCAGATGTTTCCAGGGTGCCCCAAG
GACCTGAAATGACCCTGTGCCTTATTTGAACTAACCAATCAGTTCGCTTCTCGCTTCTGTTCGCGCGCTT
CTGCTCCCCGAGCTCAATAAAAGAGCCCACAACCCCTCACTCGGCGCGCCAGTCCTCCGATAGACTGCGT
CGCCCGGGTACCCGTGTATCCAATAAACCCTCTTGCAGTTGCATCCGACTTGTGGTCTCGCTGTTCCTTG
GGAGGGTCTCCTCTGAGTGATTGACTACCCGTCAGCGGGGGTCTTTCATGGGTAACAGTTTCTTGAAGTT
GGAGAACAACATTCTGAGGGTAGGAGTCGAATATTAAGTAATCCTGACTCAATTAGCCACTGTTTTGAAT
CCACATACTCCAATACTCCTGAAATAGTTCATTATGGACAGCGCAGAAAGAGCTGGGGAGAATTGTGAAA
TTGTTATCCGCTCACAATTCCACACAACATACGAGCCGGAAGCATAAAGTGTAAAGCCTGGGGTGCCTAA
TGAGTGAGCTAACTCACATTAATTGCGTTGCGCTCACTGCCCGCTTTCCAGTCGGGAAACCTGTCGTGCC
AGCTGCATTAATGAATCGGCCAACGCGCGGGGAGAGGCGGTTTGCGTATTGGGCGCTCTTCCGCTTCCTC
GCTCACTGACTCGCTGCGCTCGGTCGTTCGGCTGCGGCGAGCGGTATCAGCTCACTCAAAGGCGGTAATA
CGGTTATCCACAGAATCAGGGGATAACGCAGGAAAGAACATGTGAGCAAAAGGCCAGCAAAAGGCCAGGA
ACCGTAAAAAGGCCGCGTTGCTGGCGTTTTTCCATAGGCTCCGCCCCCCTGACGAGCATCACAAAAATCG
ACGCTCAAGTCAGAGGTGGCGAAACCCGACAGGACTATAAAGATACCAGGCGTTTCCCCCTGGAAGCTCC
CTCGTGCGCTCTCCTGTTCCGACCCTGCCGCTTACCGGATACCTGTCCGCCTTTCTCCCTTCGGGAAGCG
TGGCGCTTTCTCATAGCTCACGCTGTAGGTATCTCAGTTCGGTGTAGGTCGTTCGCTCCAAGCTGGGCTG
TGTGCACGAACCCCCCGTTCAGCCCGACCGCTGCGCCTTATCCGGTAACTATCGTCTTGAGTCCAACCCG
GTAAGACACGACTTATCGCCACTGGCAGCAGCCACTGGTAACAGGATTAGCAGAGCGAGGTATGTAGGCG
GTGCTACAGAGTTCTTGAAGTGGTGGCCTAACTACGGCTACACTAGAAGAACAGTATTTGGTATCTGCGC
TCTGCTGAAGCCAGTTACCTTCGGAAAAAGAGTTGGTAGCTCTTGATCCGGCAAACAAACCACCGCTGGT
AGCGGTGGTTTTTTTGTTTGCAAGCAGCAGATTACGCGCAGAAAAAAAGGATCTCAAGAAGATCCTTTGA
TCTTTTCTACGGGGTCTGACGCTCAGTGGAACGAAAACTCACGTTAAGGGATTTTGGTCATGAGATTATC
AAAAAGGATCTTCACCTAGATCCTTTTAAATTAAAAATGAAGTTTTAAATCAATCTAAAGTATATATGAG
TAAACTTGGTCTGACAGTTACCAATGCTTAATCAGTGAGGCACCTATCTCAGCGATCTGTCTATTTCGTT
CATCCATAGTTGCCTGACTCCCCGTCGTGTAGATAACTACGATACGGGAGGGCTTACCATCTGGCCCCAG
TGCTGCAATGATACCGCGAGACCCACGCTCACCGGCTCCAGATTTATCAGCAATAAACCAGCCAGCCGGA
AGGGCCGAGCGCAGAAGTGGTCCTGCAACTTTATCCGCCTCCATCCAGTCTATTAATTGTTGCCGGGAAG
CTAGAGTAAGTAGTTCGCCAGTTAATAGTTTGCGCAACGTTGTTGCCATTGCTACAGGCATCGTGGTGTC
ACGCTCGTCGTTTGGTATGGCTTCATTCAGCTCCGGTTCCCAACGATCAAGGCGAGTTACATGATCCCCC
ATGTTGTGCAAAAAAGCGGTTAGCTCCTTCGGTCCTCCGATCGTTGTCAGAAGTAAGTTGGCCGCAGTGT
TATCACTCATGGTTATGGCAGCACTGCATAATTCTCTTACTGTCATGCCATCCGTAAGATGCTTTTCTGT
GACTGGTGAGTACTCAACCAAGTCATTCTGAGAATAGTGTATGCGGCGACCGAGTTGCTCTTGCCCGGCG
TCAATACGGGATAATACCGCGCCACATAGCAGAACTTTAAAAGTGCTCATCATTGGAAAACGTTCTTCGG
GGCGAAAACTCTCAAGGATCTTACCGCTGTTGAGATCCAGTTCGATGTAACCCACTCGTGCACCCAACTG
ATCTTCAGCATCTTTTACTTTCACCAGCGTTTCTGGGTGAGCAAAAACAGGAAGGCAAAATGCCGCAAAA
AAGGGAATAAGGGCGACACGGAAATGTTGAATACTCATACTCTTCCTTTTTCAATATTATTGAAGCATTT
ATCAGGGTTATTGTCTCATGAGCGGATACATATTTGAATGTATTTAGAAAAATAAACAAATAGGGGTTCC
GCGCACATTTCCCCGAAAAGTGCCACCTGACGTCTAAGAAACCATTATTATCATGACATTAACCTATAAA
AATAGGCGTATCACGAGGCCCTTTCGTCTCGCGCGTTTCGGTGATGACGGTGAAAACCTCTGACACATGC
AGCTCCCGGAGACGGTCACAGCTTGTCTGTAAGCGGATGCCGGGAGCAGACAAGCCCGTCAGGGCGCGTC
AGCGGGTGTTGGCGGGTGTCGGGGCTGGCTTAACTATGCGGCATCAGAGCAGATTGTACTGAGAGTGCAC
CATATGCGGTGTGAAATACCGCACAGATGCGTAAGGAGAAAATACCGCATCAGGCGCCATTCGCCATTCA
GGCTGCGCAACTGTTGGGAAGGGCGATCGGTGCGGGCCTCTTCGCTATTACGCCAGCTGGCGAAAGGGGG
ATGTGCTGCAAGGCGATTAAGTTGGGTAACGCCAGGGTTTTCCCAGTCACGACGTTGTAAAACGACGGCG
CAAGGAATGGTGCATGCAAGGAGATGGCGCCCAACAGTCCCCCGGCCACGGGGCCTGCCACCATACCCAC
GCCGAAACAAGCGCTCATGAGCCCGAAGTGGCGAGCCCGATCTTCCCCATCGGTGATGTCGGCGATATAG
GCGCCAGCAACCGCACCTGTGGCGCCGGTGATGCCGGCCACGATGCGTCCGGCGTAGAGGCGATTAGTCC
AATTTGTTAAAGACAGGATATCAGTGGTCCAGGCTCTAGTTTTGACTCAACAATATCACCAGCTGAAGCC
TATAGAGTACGAGCCATAGATAAAATAAAAGATTTTATTTAGTCTCCAGAAAAAGGGGGGAATGAAAGAC
CCCACCTGTAGGTTTGGCAAGCTAGCTTAAGTAACGCCATTTTGCAAGGCATGGAAAATACATAACTGAG
AATAGAGAAGTTCAGATCAAGGTTAGGAACAGAGAGACAGCAGAATATGGGCCAAACAGGATATCTGTGG
TAAGCAGTTCCTGCCCCGGCTCAGGGCCAAGAACAGATGGTCCCCAGATGCGGTCCCGCCCTCAGCAGTT
TCTAGAGAACCATCAGATGTTTCCAGGGTGCCCCAAGGACCTGAAATGACCCTGTGCCTTATTTGAACTA
ACCAATCAGTTCGCTTCTCGCTTCTGTTCGCGCGCTTCTGCTCCCCGAGCTCAATAAAAGAGCCCACAAC
CCCTCACTCGGCGCGCCAGTCCTCCGATAGACTGCGTCGCCCGGGTACCCGTATTCCCAATAAAGCCTCT
TGCTGTTTGCATCCGAATCGTGGACTCGCTGATCCTTGGGAGGGTCTCCTCAGATTGATTGACTGCCCAC
CTCGGGGGTCTTTCATTTGGAGGTTCCACCGAGATTTGGAGACCCCTGCCCAGGGACCACCGACCCCCCC
GCCGGGAGGTAAGCTGGCCAGCGGTCGTTTCGTGTCTGTCTCTGTCTTTGTGCGTGTTTGTGCCGGCATC
TAATGTTTGCGCCTGCGTCTGTACTAGTTAGCTAACTAGCTCTGTATCTGGCGGACCCGTGGTGGAACTG
ACGAGTTCTGAACACCCGGCCGCAACCCTGGGAGACGTCCCAGGGACTTTGGGGGCCGTTTTTGTGGCCC
GACCTGAGGAAGGGAGTCGATGTGGAATCCGACCCCGTCAGGATATGTGGTTCTGGTAGGAGACGAGAAC
CTAAAACAGTTCCCGCCTCCGTCTGAATTTTTGCTTTCGGTTTGGAACCGAAGCCGCGCGTCTTGTCTGC
TGCAGCGCTGCAGCATCGTTCTGTGTTGTCTCTGTCTGACTGTGTTTCTGTATTTGTCTGAAAATTAGGG
CCAGACTGTTACCACTCCCTTAAGTTTGACCTTAGGTCACTGGAAAGATGTCGAGCGGATCGCTCACAAC
CAGTCGGTAGATGTCAAGAAGAGACGTTGGGTTACCTTCTGCTCTGCAGAATGGCCAACCTTTAACGTCG
GATGGCCGCGAGACGGCACCTTTAACCGAGACCTCATCACCCAGGTTAAGATCAAGGTCTTTTCACCTGG
CCCGCATGGACACCCAGACCAGGTCCCCTACATCGTGACCTGGGAAGCCTTGGCTTTTGACCCCCCTCCC
TGGGTCAAGCCCTTTGTACACCCTAAGCCTCCGCCTCCTCTTCCTCCATCCGCCCCGTCTCTCCCCCTTG
AACCTCCTCGTTCGACCCCGCCTCGATCCTCCCTTTATCCAGCCCTCACTCCTTCTCTAGGCGCCGGAAT
TAGATCTGCCACCATGGACTACAAGGATCACGACGGTGATTACAAGGACCACGACATCGACTACAAGGAC
GACGACGACAAGGGCGTTCAAGTAGAAACAATATCTCCAGGAGACGGGCGTACATTTCCTAAGCGTGGCC
AAACTTGCGTAGTCCATTATACCGGCATGCTGGAGGACGGTAAGAAGGTCGATAGCTCTAGAGACCGTAA
CAAACCTTTCAAATTTATGCTGGGGAAACAGGAGGTTATCCGTGGTTGGGAGGAAGGCGTGGCCCAAATG
TCCGTTGGGCAGCGTGCTAAGTTAACCATCTCGCCAGATTACGCATATGGGGCTACAGGCCATCCTGGGA
TCATTCCCCCGCATGCGACACTTGTGTTTGATGTAGAGCTGTTGAAGTTGGAGACGCGGGGAGTTCAAGT
CGAAACGATTTCACCAGGTGATGGACGCACCTTTCCTAAACGGGGACAAACGTGCGTCGTGCATTACACC
GGTATGCTGGAAGACGGCAAGAAAGTCGATTCAAGCCGCGATAGAAATAAACCCTTCAAATTCATGCTTG
GAAAACAGGAAGTAATACGCGGATGGGAAGAGGGTGTGGCGCAAATGTCTGTCGGGCAAAGAGCTAAACT
GACAATAAGTCCTGATTACGCGTACGGTGCGACTGGGCACCCTGGTATCATTCCGCCGCACGCGACACTT
GTCTTCGACGTCGAGTTACTTAAGCTTGAGACGCGGGGGGTGCAGGTAGAGACTATTTCGCCCGGTGACG
GAAGAACTTTCCCAAAGCGGGGACAGACCTGTGTTGTCCACTACACTGGGATGTTGGAGGATGGTAAGAA
AGTTGACTCAAGTCGTGATCGCAACAAACCCTTTAAGTTTATGCTTGGGAAGCAGGAAGTCATCAGAGGT
TGGGAAGAAGGCGTAGCTCAGATGTCAGTGGGACAACGGGCCAAATTAACCATCAGTCCAGACTACGCCT
ACGGAGCCACCGGTCACCCAGGGATCATACCACCTCACGCAACCTTAGTGTTCGATGTGGAACTTTTAAA
GTTAGAGACGCGCGGTGTACAAGTGGAAACAATCAGTCCAGGGGATGGGAGAACATTCCCCAAAAGAGGC
CAGACGTGTGTCGTGCACTATACGGGGATGTTAGAAGATGGGAAAAAGGTCGATTCGTCACGCGACCGCA
ACAAACCGTTTAAATTCATGTTGGGAAAGCAGGAGGTGATTCGCGGCTGGGAGGAAGGTGTGGCACAGAT
GAGCGTGGGCCAGAGAGCAAAACTGACTATCTCTCCTGATTATGCCTACGGCGCGACGGGCCACCCTGGC
ATAATTCCACCCCACGCTACCCTGGTATTCGATGTCGAGCTTCTGAAGCTTGAGGGTGCTGGGGCTGGGG
CTATGGACTCAGCGGAGACAGAGCTAACCCCAGCTCCTGAGGGCAGGAAGAGATACAGTGACATCTTCCA
GAGCCTGGACAACCTCGAGATATCATTGGGGAACGTAACTTTTGATCCCCTGGCTGGAGACCCTGTACGC
AGAGAAGACCTGGAGCCTGACAAAGCTGACACAGCCACAGTGGTGACTGAGGAGAACAGTGAAGCCAGTA
GTTGGCGGGATCTCTCCCCAGAAGGTCCTGCACCCCTCACAGAGTGATAAGCGGCCGCGTTTAAACGTCG
ACGGTATCGATAAGCTTGATATCGAATTCCGCCCCCCCCCCTAACGTTACTGGCCGAAGCCGCTTGGAAT
AAGGCCGGTGTGCGTTTGTCTATATGTTATTTTCCACCATATTGCCGTCTTTTGGCAATGTGAGGGCCCG
GAAACCTGGCCCTGTCTTCTTGACGAGCATTCCTAGGGGTCTTTCCCCTCTCGCCAAAGGAATGCAAGGT
CTGTTGAATGTCGTGAAGGAAGCAGTTCCTCTGGAAGCTTCTTGAAGACAAACAACGTCTGTAGCGACCC
TTTGCAGGCAGCGGAACCCCCCACCTGGCGACAGGTGCCTCTGCGGCCAAAAGCCACGTGTATAAGATAC
ACCTGCAAAGGCGGCACAACCCCAGTGCCACGTTGTGAGTTGGATAGTTGTGGAAAGAGTCAAATGGCTC
TCCTCAAGCGTATTCAACAAGGGGCTGAAGGATGCCCAGAAGGTACCCCATTGTATGGGATCTGATCTGG
GGCCTCGGTGCACATGCTTTACATGTGTTTAGTCGAGGTTAAAAAAACGTCTAGGCCCCCCGAACCACGG
GGACGTGGTTTTCCTTTGAAAAACACGATGATAATATGGCCACAACCATGGTGAGCAAGGGCGAGGAGCT
GTTCACCGGGGTGGTGCCCATCCTGGTCGAGCTGGACGGCGACGTAAACGGCCACAAGTTCAGCGTGTCT
GGCGAGGGCGAGGGCGATGCCACCTACGGCAAGCTGACCCTGAAGTTCATCTGCACCACCGGCAAGCTGC
CCGTGCCCTGGCCCACCCTCGTGACCACCCTGACCTACGGCGTGCAGTGCTTCAGCCGCTACCCCGACCA
CATGAAGCAGCACGACTTCTTCAAGTCCGCCATGCCCGAAGGCTACGTCCAGGAGCGCACCATCTTCTTC
AAGGACGACGGCAACTACAAGACCCGCGCCGAGGTGAAGTTCGAGGGCGACACCCTGGTGAACCGCATCG
AGCTGAAGGGCATCGACTTCAAGGAGGACGGCAACATCCTGGGGCACAAGCTGGAGTACAACTACAACAG
CCACAACGTCTATATCATGGCCGACAAGCAGAAGAACGGCATCAAGGCGAACTTCAAGATCCGCCACAAC
ATCGAGGACGGCAGCGTGCAGCTCGCCGACCACTACCAGCAGAACACCCCCATCGGCGACGGCCCCGTGC
TGCTGCCCGACAACCACTACCTGAGCACCCAGTCCGCCCTGAGCAAAGACCCCAACGAGAAGCGCGATCA
CATGGTCCTGCTGGAGTTCGTGACCGCCGCCGGGATCACTCTCGGCATGGACGAGCTGTACAAGTAATGA
ATTAATTAAGAATTCGATAAAATAAAAGATTTTA
